>Addgene plasmid #50359 | A6TSR | depositor partial sequence | sequence record 75149 | A6TSR sequence 1782 bps
GCCGCAGAGGGGTGCACCAACCAGCTGGACATTTGCTTTCTTATCGATTCGTCTGGAAGCATAGGAATAC
AGAATTTCCGTCTAGTAAAACAGTTCCTCCACACCTTTTTAATGGTGTTGCCCATTGGCCCAGAAGAAGT
TAACAATGCAGTTGTTACTTACTCGACGGACGTTCACCTGCAATGGGATCTACAGAGTCCGAACGCGGTT
GACAAGCAGCTCGCGGCGCATGCGGTGCTAGAGATGCCGTATAAAAAGGGCAGTACCAACACCGCCGATG
GACTGAAGGCCTGCAAACAAATTCTGTTTACAGGTTCGCGCCCAGGACGCGAACATGTGCCGAAGCTAGT
GATTGGAATGACAGATGGCGAATCGGATTCTGATTTTCGCACCGTGAGAGCGGCAAAGGAGATTCGTGAG
CTTGGAGGCATCGTCACAGTCCTTGCAGTCGGTCATTACGTCAAACATAGTGAGTGCCGAAGCATGTGTG
GGTGCAGTGGTACGAGCGATGATGACAGTCCGTGTCCCCTGTATCTTCGGGCTGACTGGGGGCAGCTGGC
GACGGCGATTAAACCGATGCTTAAAGAGGTTTGTAAGACACTCCCCCAGGATGCCATTTGCTCGGATTGG
TCCGCATGGAGCCCCTGCAGCGTATCCTGCGGTGACGGAAGCCAAATCAGGACGCGAACTGAGGTTTCTG
CTCCGCAACCTGGAACACCAACATGTCCGGACTGCCCTGCGCCCATGGGAAGGACTTGCGTGGAACAAGG
CGGACTTGAAGAAATCCGTGAATGCAGTGCGGGGGTATGTGCTGTTGACGCTGGATGTGGCGTCTGGGGA
GAGTGGTCCGCCTGGAGCGCGTCTTGCGGAAGTGCCACAAGGAAGCGAGAGCGAACGCGTTACAATGACC
CACCACCCCAGGGGGCAGGCCGTCGGTGTGAAAATCAGGATCCGCCGGTGTTACAGGAGCAGACAGAAGA
AGCAACTCTTGCTCCTTGCATAACTATACCGCCAACTCCCCCAGAATGGGCTGCATGGAGCGACTGCACT
GTCACGTGTGGCGGTGGCAATCGGCATCGAGTGAGAAACGCACTGCCACCAGGACTGGGGTCGCAGAACG
GAGAAAGTGACGAATCGCTCGTGTCCAAACTGTGGCCTGGGACAGATCTACGACAGGAGGAAGCATGTAG
TACCTCACCGTGTCCAATTGATGCAACTTGCGGTCAGTTTGAAGAATGGAGTACATGCTCGGTCTCATGT
GGTGGTGGACTGAAAACGAGGTCGAGGAACCCTTGGAATGAAGACCAACAACATGGAGGACTATCCTGCG
AGCAGCAGCATCCTGGTGGGCGGACGGAAACGGTAACTTGCAATCCTCAAGCGTGTCCTGTGGATGAACG
ACCGGGGGAGTGGGCAGAGTGGGGGGAATGTAGTGTCACGTGCGGCGACGGAGTGCGAGAGCGCAGGCGC
GGGAAAAGTCTAGTTGAGGCTAAATTCGGCGGACGCACCATTGATCAGCAGAATGAGGCTCTTCCGGAAG
ACTTAAAAATCAAAAACGTCGAGTATGAGCCATGTTCGTATCCTGCTTGTGGAGCTTCCTGCACGTACGT
CTGGAGTGACTGGAACAAGTGCGTGTGCCCGATGGGCTACCAGGCTAGACATGCAGCAGTCAAGTTCGAT
TATCGTAACAAGCCTTGCGACCTCCCAACGTTTGAAACGAAAGCATGCAGCTGCGGCGAGACAAATCCGG
TGCCTTCGGAGGGAACGACTCCTGGTGCGCCT
