>Addgene plasmid #50359 | A6TSR | addgene partial sequence | sequence record 76978 | Bglob-pA-R 5'-ttttggcagagggaaaaaga-3'
TTGGCCACACCAGCCACCACCTTCTGATAGGCAGCCTGCACCTGAGGAGTGAATTATCGCGATACTAGTC
TCGAGTCTAGAGGATCCTTTAGTGATGGTGATGGTGATGAGGCGCACCAGGAGTCGTTCCCTCCGAAGGC
ACCGGATTTGTCTCGCCGCAGCTGCATGCTTTCGTTTCAAACGTTGGGAGGTCGCAAGGCTTGTTACGAT
AATCGAACTTGACTGCTGCATGTCTAGCCTGGTAGCCCATCGGGCACACGCACTTGTTCCAGTCACTCCA
GACGTACGTGCAGGAAGCTCCACAAGCAGGATACGAACATGGCTCATACTCGACGTTTTTGATTTTTAAG
TCTTCCGGAAGAGCCTCATTCTGCTGATCAATGGTGCGTCCGCCGAATTTAGCCTCAACTAGACTTTTCC
CGCGCCTGCGCTCTCGCACTCCGTCGCCGCACGTGACACTACATTCCCCCCACTCTGCCCACTCCCCCGG
TCGTTCATCCACAGGACACGCTTGAGGATTGCAAGTTACCGTTTCCGTCCGCCCACCAGGATGCTGCTGC
TCGCAGGATAGTCCTCCATGTTG
