>Addgene plasmid #50359 | A6TSR | addgene partial sequence | sequence record 78411 | pLEXmLIC-Fwd 5'-TAGAGCCTCTGCTAACCATGTTCATGCC-3'
TCCTGGGCACGTGCTGGTTATTGTGCTGTCTCATCATTTTGGCAAAGAATTGCGGCCGTGACAGGCCGAA
TTCGCGGCCGCTAGCCACCATGGACATGCGCGTACCCGCCCAGTTGTTGGGACTTTTGCTCCTCTGGTTC
AGTGGGGTGTTGGGGGCCGCAGAGGGGTGCACCAACCAGCTGGACATTTGCTTTCTTATCGATTCGTCTG
GAAGCATAGGAATACAGAATTTCCGTCTAGTAAAACAGTTCCTCCACACCTTTTTAATGGTGTTGCCCAT
TGGCCCAGAAGAAGTTAACAATGCAGTTGTTACTTACTCGACGGACGTTCACCTGCAATGGGATCTACAG
AGTCCGAACGCGGTTGACAAGCAGCTCGCGGCGCATGCGGTGCTAGAGATGCCGTATAAAAAGGGCAGTA
CCAACACCGCCGATGGACTGAAGGCCTGCAAACAAATTCTGTTTACAGGTTCGCGCCCAGGACGCGAACA
TGTGCCGAAGCTAGTGATTGGAATGACAGATGGCGAATCGGATTCTGATTTTCGCACCGTGAGAGCGGCA
AAGGAGATTCGTGAGCTTGGAGGCATCGTCACAGTCCTTGCAGTCGGTCATTACGTCAAACATAGTGAGT
GCCGAAGCATGTGTGGGTGCAGTGGTACGAGCGATGATGACAGTCCGTGTCCCCTGTATCTTCGGGCTGA
CTGGGGGCAGCTGGCGACGGCGATTAAACCGATGCTTAAAGAGGTTTGTAAGACACTCCCCCAGGATGCC
ATTTGCTCGGATTGGTCCGCATGGAGCCCCTGCAGCGTATCCTGCGGTGACGGAAGCCAAATC
