>Addgene plasmid #50359 | A6TSR | addgene partial sequence | sequence record 78412 | Bglob-pA-R 5'-ttttggcagagggaaaaaga-3'
TTGGCCACACCAGCCACCACCTTCTGATAGGCAGCCTGCACCTGAGGAGTGAATTATCGCGATACTAGTC
TCGAGTCTAGAGGATCCTTTAGTGATGGTGATGGTGATGAGGCGCACCAGGAGTCGTTCCCTCCGAAGGC
ACCGGATTTGTCTCGCCGCAGCTGCATGCTTTCGTTTCAAACGTTGGGAGGTCGCAAGGCTTGTTACGAT
AATCGAACTTGACTGCTGCATGTCTAGCCTGGTAGCCCATCGGGCACACGCACTTGTTCCAGTCACTCCA
GACGTACGTGCAGGAAGCTCCACAAGCAGGATACGAACATGGCTCATACTCGACGTTTTTGATTTTTAAG
TCTTCCGGAAGAGCCTCATTCTGCTGATCAATGGTGCGTCCGCCGAATTTAGCCTCAACTAGACTTTTCC
CGCGCCTGCGCTCTCGCACTCCGTCGCCGCACGTGACACTACATTCCCCCCACTCTGCCCACTCCCCCGG
TCGTTCATCCACAGGACACGCTTGAGGATTGCAAGTTACCGTTTCCGTCCGCCCACCAGGATGCTGCTGC
TCGCAGGATAGTCCTCCATGTTGTTGGTCTTCATTCCAAGGGTTCCTCGACCTCGTTTTCAGTCCACCAC
CACATGAGACCGAGCATGTACTCCATTCTTCAAACTGACCGCAAGTTGCATCAATTGGACACGGTGAGGT
ACTACATGCTTCCTCCTGTCGTAGATCTGTCCCAGGCCACAGTTTGGACACGAGCGATTCGTCACTTTCT
CCGTTCTGCGACCCCAGTCCTGGTGGCAGTGCGTTTCTCACTCGATGCCGATTGCCACCGCCACACGTGA
CAGTGCAGTCGCTCCATGCAGCCCATTCTGGGGGAGTTGGCGGTATAGTTATGCAAGGAGCAAGAGTTGC
TTCTTCTGTCTGCTCCTGTA
