>Addgene plasmid #50359 | A6TSR | addgene partial sequence | sequence record 79175 | tgMIC2-Fwd 5'-GAACAAGGCGGACTTGAAGA
GTGCTGTTGACGCTGGATGTGGCGTCTGGGGAGAGTGGTCCGCCTGGAGCGCGTCTTGCGGAAGTGCCAC
AAGGAAGCGAGAGCGAACGCGTTACAATGACCCACCACCCCAGGGGGCAGGCCGTCGGTGTGAAAATCAG
GATCCGCCGGTGTTACAGGAGCAGACAGAAGAAGCAACTCTTGCTCCTTGCATAACTATACCGCCAACTC
CCCCAGAATGGGCTGCATGGAGCGACTGCACTGTCACGTGTGGCGGTGGCAATCGGCATCGAGTGAGAAA
CGCACTGCCACCAGGACTGGGGTCGCAGAACGGAGAAAGTGACGAATCGCTCGTGTCCAAACTGTGGCCT
GGGACAGATCTACGACAGGAGGAAGCATGTAGTACCTCACCGTGTCCAATTGATGCAACTTGCGGTCAGT
TTGAAGAATGGAGTACATGCTCGGTCTCATGTGGTGGTGGACTGAAAACGAGGTCGAGGAACCCTTGGAA
TGAAGACCAACAACATGGAGGACTATCCTGCGAGCAGCAGCATCCTGGTGGGCGGACGGAAACGGTAACT
TGCAATCCTCAAGCGTGTCCTGTGGATGAACGACCGGGGGAGTGGGCAGAGTGGGGGGAATGTAGTGTCA
CGTGCGGCGACGGAGTGCGAGAGCGCAGGCGCGGGAAAAGTCTAGTTGAGGCTAAATTCGGCGGACGCAC
CATTGATCAGCAGAATGAGGCTCTTCCGGAAGACTTAAAAATCAAAAACGTCGAGTATGAGCCATGTTCG
TATCCTGCTTGTGGAGCTTCCTGCACGTACGTCTGGAGTGACTGGAACAAGTGCGTGTGCCCGATGGGCT
ACCAGGCTAGACATGCAGCAGTCAAGTTCGATTATCGTAACAAGCCTTGC
