[The description below was written by a language model from this plasmid's Addgene catalogue record.]
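Description:
A6TSR is a mammalian expression plasmid built on the pLEXm-LIC backbone, a version of pLEXm adapted for ligation-independent cloning. The backbone is about 4.5 kb and the complete plasmid about 6.2 kb. It is propagated in E. coli under ampicillin selection. The record does not state the copy number, the origin of replication, or any marker for selection in mammalian cells, and no feature table is provided, so other backbone elements cannot be confirmed here.

The insert, roughly 1.8 kb, encodes residues 67–660 of Toxoplasma gondii MIC2, a micronemal protein described in the record as a homolog of TRAP. The name "A6TSR" probably refers to the domain content of this fragment (an A/I-type domain followed by six thrombospondin repeats), although the record does not define it. Expression is driven by the chicken beta-actin promoter, and the protein carries a C-terminal His tag, which allows detection and purification by metal-affinity chromatography. The coding sequence contains four substitutions: S158A, N357S, N463S and N470D. The record does not explain them. The changes at asparagine residues would fit with removal of potential N-linked glycosylation sites, but that is an inference. Although the insert was placed by LIC, it is flanked by restriction sites on the 5′ side (EcoRI, NheI, SalI, BsiWI) and 3′ side (SpeI, AscI/BssHII, NotI, XhoI), so it can be excised and moved to other vectors.

The stated purpose is expression of the MIC2 domains in mammalian cells. The His tag suggests that the recombinant protein is meant to be purified for downstream work, but the record does not name a specific application.
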