Addgene plasmid #50359: A6TSR
Purpose: expresses T.gondii MIC2(67-660) domains in mammalian cells
Depositing lab: Timothy Springer. Depositing organization: Boston Children's Hospital.
Backbone
  Vector backbone: pLEXm-LIC
  Backbone size w/o insert (bp): 4500
  Total vector size (bp): 6200
  Modifications to backbone: The vector is modified for LIC cloning, but the insert can also be extracted using 5' EcoR I/ Nhe I/sal I/BsiW1, and 3' Spe I, Asc I/BssH II/ Not I/Xho I.
  Vector type: Mammalian Expression
Growth in bacteria
  Bacterial resistance: Ampicillin, 100 μg/mL
  Growth temperature: 37°C
  Growth strain: DH5alpha
  Copy number: Unknown
Gene/Insert
  Gene/Insert name: MIC2-A6TSR (alt names: MIC2(67-660); TRAP Homolog)
  Species: toxoplasma gondii
  Insert size (bp): 1782
  Mutation: S158A, N357S, N463S, N470D
  GenBank ID: AAB63303
  Promoter: CHICK beta-actin promoter
  Tag / fusion protein: HIS (C terminal on insert)
  Cloning method: Ligation Independent Cloning
  Sequencing primers: 5′ TAGAGCCTCTGCTAACCATGTTCATGCC; 3′ CCCCATAATTTTTGGCAGAGGG
Resource information
  A portion of this plasmid was derived from a plasmid made by: Dr. David Sibley Washington University School of Medicine
Terms and licenses: Academic/Nonprofit Terms; Industry Terms: Not Available to Industry
How to cite: A6TSR was a gift from Timothy Springer (Addgene plasmid # 50359 ; http://n2t.net/addgene:50359 ; RRID:Addgene_50359)
